Addgene plasmid #100742: CD8-pTagRFP657-LOVpep (T406A, T407A, I532A)
Purpose: To express a plasma membrane "anchor" in mammalian cells to hot-wire endocytosis
Depositing lab: Stephen Royle. Publication: New tools for "hot-wiring" clathrin-mediated endocytosis with temporal and spatial precision. Wood LA, Larocque G, Clarke NI, Sarkar S, Royle SJ. J Cell Biol. 2017 Sep 27. pii: jcb.201702188. doi: 10.1083/jcb.201702188. PubMed 28954824.
Backbone
  Vector backbone: pmCherry-N1
  Vector type: Mammalian Expression
  Selectable markers: Neomycin (select with G418)
Growth in bacteria
  Bacterial resistance: Kanamycin, 50 μg/mL
  Growth temperature: 37°C
  Growth strain: DH5alpha
  Copy number: High Copy
Gene/Insert
  Gene/Insert name: CD8A (alt name: CD8 alpha chain)
  Species: H. sapiens (human)
  Mutation: Truncated
  Entrez Gene: CD8A (a.k.a. CD8, CD8alpha, Leu2, p32)
  Promoter: CMV
  Tag / fusion protein: tagRFP657 (C terminal on insert); LOVpep (C terminal on insert)
  Cloning method: Restriction Enzyme; 5′ cloning site AgeI (unknown if destroyed); 3′ cloning site EcoRI (unknown if destroyed)
  Sequencing primers: 5′ CMV Forward
Terms and licenses: Academic/Nonprofit Terms; Industry Terms: Not Available to Industry
How to cite: CD8-pTagRFP657-LOVpep (T406A, T407A, I532A) was a gift from Stephen Royle (Addgene plasmid # 100742 ; http://n2t.net/addgene:100742 ; RRID:Addgene_100742)
