[The description below was written by a language model from this plasmid's Addgene catalogue record and pLannotate feature annotations shown in this document.]
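Description:
CD8-pTagRFP657-LOVpep (T406A, T407A, I532A) is a 5,889 bp mammalian expression plasmid built on the pmCherry-N1 backbone. It is maintained in E. coli at high copy through a pUC-type ColE1 origin and also carries an f1 phage origin. A single Tn5 NeoR/KanR gene serves both hosts. The bacterial bla promoter drives it for kanamycin selection, and the SV40 enhancer/early promoter, with an HSV TK polyadenylation signal, drives it for G418 selection in mammalian cells.

The payload is a single fusion protein expressed from the CMV immediate-early enhancer and promoter and terminated by the SV40 poly(A) signal. It consists of a truncated human CD8 alpha chain (CD8A), followed by the far-red fluorescent protein TagRFP657 and then LOVpep at the C terminus. The mCherry of the parent vector does not appear in the feature table and seems to have been replaced. The region after TagRFP657 is annotated automatically as miniSOG. This most likely reflects homology between LOV2-type flavin-binding domains, so it probably corresponds to the LOVpep module named in the record rather than to a separate reporter. LOVpep is a light-responsive LOV2-based domain that exposes a peptide for binding to a partner domain under blue light, and the three listed alanine substitutions lie in this part. Short hits to the chicken β-actin promoter, the bGH poly(A) signal, SV40 large T antigen and ble are probably incidental matches or backbone remnants.

The stated purpose is to express a plasma membrane "anchor" in mammalian cells for "hot-wiring" clathrin-mediated endocytosis. The CD8 portion places the fusion in the membrane, TagRFP657 allows it to be tracked, and LOVpep provides an inducible docking site. The depositor and sequencing-derived records are the same length and show the same features, offset by a few bases.
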