Features (pLannotate 1.2.2; 17 found; start..end, strand, type, name):
     61..364     +  enhancer       CMV enhancer: human cytomegalovirus immediate early enhancer
    365..568     +  promoter       CMV promoter: human cytomegalovirus (CMV) immediate early promoter
    591..634     +  misc_feature   MCS (fragment): multiple cloning site
    701..1342    +  CDS            CD8A (fragment) (sequence partly withheld): CD8A_HUMAN - Also known as MAL. Experimental evidence at protein level: Swiss-Prot protein existence level 1. Integral membrane glycoprotein that plays an essential role in the immune response and serves multiple functions in responses against both external and internal offenses. In T-cells, functions primarily as a coreceptor for MHC class I molecule:peptide complex. The antigens presented by class I peptides are derived from cytosolic proteins while class II derived from extracellular proteins. Interacts simultaneously with the T-cell receptor (TCR) and the MHC class I proteins presented by
   1352..1369    -  promoter       chicken β-actin promoter (fragment): contains a 21-bp deletion relative to the standard chicken β-actin promoter
   1388..2086    +  CDS            TagRFP657: TagRFP657 is a basic (constitutively fluorescent) far red fluorescent protein published in 2010, derived from Entacmaea quadricolor. It has low acid sensitivity.
   2141..2458    +  CDS            miniSOG: miniSOG is a basic (constitutively fluorescent) cyan fluorescent protein published in 2011, derived from Arabidopsis thaliana. It requires the cofactor flavin for fluorescence.
   2571..2654    +  CDS            large T antigen (fragment): large T antigen from SV40 (simian virus 40)
   2677..2798    +  polyA_signal   SV40 poly(A) signal: SV40 polyadenylation signal
   2832..3260    -  rep_origin     f1 ori (sequence partly withheld): f1 bacteriophage origin of replication; arrow indicates direction of (+) strand synthesis
   3287..3391    +  promoter       AmpR promoter: bla
   3393..3750    +  promoter       SV40 promoter: SV40 enhancer and early promoter
   3785..4579    +  CDS            NeoR/KanR: aminoglycoside phosphotransferase from Tn5; aph(3')-II (or nptII); confers resistance to neomycin, kanamycin, and G418 (Geneticin®)
   4600..4752    +  CDS            ble (fragment): BLE_KLEPN - Experimental evidence at protein level: Swiss-Prot protein existence level 1. Binding protein with a strong affinity to the bleomycin family of antibiotics. Binds to CL990; an antimitotic-antibiotic compound. From Klebsiella pneumoniae.
   4811..4858    +  polyA_signal   HSV TK poly(A) signal: herpes simplex virus thymidine kinase polyadenylation signal (Cole and Stacy, 1985)
   4949..4965    -  polyA_signal   bGH poly(A) signal (fragment): bovine growth hormone polyadenylation signal
   5187..5775    +  rep_origin     ori: high-copy-number ColE1/pMB1/pBR322/pUC origin of replication
>Addgene plasmid #100742 | CD8-pTagRFP657-LOVpep (T406A, T407A, I532A) | depositor full sequence | sequence record 189384 | CD8-pTagRFP657-LOVpep (T406A, T407A, I532A) sequence 5889 bps
TAGTTATTAATAGTAATCAATTACGGGGTCATTAGTTCATAGCCCATATATGGAGTTCCGCGTTACATAA
CTTACGGTAAATGGCCCGCCTGGCTGACCGCCCAACGACCCCCGCCCATTGACGTCAATAATGACGTATG
TTCCCATAGTAACGCCAATAGGGACTTTCCATTGACGTCAATGGGTGGAGTATTTACGGTAAACTGCCCA
CTTGGCAGTACATCAAGTGTATCATATGCCAAGTACGCCCCCTATTGACGTCAATGACGGTAAATGGCCC
GCCTGGCATTATGCCCAGTACATGACCTTATGGGACTTTCCTACTTGGCAGTACATCTACGTATTAGTCA
TCGCTATTACCATGGTGATGCGGTTTTGGCAGTACATCAATGGGCGTGGATAGCGGTTTGACTCACGGGG
ATTTCCAAGTCTCCACCCCATTGACGTCAATGGGAGTTTGTTTTGGCACCAAAATCAACGGGACTTTCCA
AAATGTCGTAACAACTCCGCCCCATTGACGCAAATGGGCGGTAGGCGTGTACGGTGGGAGGTCTATATAA
GCAGAGCTGGTTTAGTGAACCGTCAGATCCGCTAGCGCTACCGGACTCAGATCTCGAGCTCAAGCTTCGA
ATTCGGCGGCTCCCGCGCGCCTCCCCTCGCGCCCGAGCTTCGAGCCAAGCAGCGTCCTGGGGAGCGCGTC
ATGGCCTTACCAGTGACCGCCTTGCTCCTGCCGCTGGCCTTGCTGCTCCACGCCGCCAGGCCG
[360 nt withheld, positions 764-1123]
GCGCCGCGACCACCAACACCGGCGCCCACCATCGCGTCGCAGCCCCTGTCCCTGCGCCCAGAGGCGTGCC
GGCCAGCGGCGGGGGGCGCAGTGCACACGAGGGGGCTGGACTTCGCCTGTGATATCTACATCTGGGCGCC
CTTGGCCGGGACTTGTGGAGTCCTTCTCCTGTCACTGGTTATCACCCTTTACTGCAAGCGGCTTAAGCGA
AGAAGGATCCCCGCCGCCGCCGCCGCCGCCGCCGCCGTCAGACCGGTGGCCACCATGAGCGAGCTGATCA
CCGAGAACATGCACATGAAGCTGTACATGGAGGGCACCGTGAACAACCACCACTTCAAGTGCACATCCGA
GGGCGAAGGCAAGCCCTACGAGGGCACCCAGACCCAGAGAATCAAGGTGGTCGAGGGCGGCCCTCTCCCC
TTCGCCTTCGACATCCTGGCTACCAGCTTCATGTACGGCAGTCACACCTTCATCAACCACACCCAGGGCA
TCCCCGACTTCTGGAAGCAGTCCTTCCCTGAGGGCTTCACATGGGAGAGAGTCACCACATACGAAGACGG
GGGCGTGCTGACCGCTACCCAGGACACCAGCCTCCAGGACGGCTGCCTCATCTACAACGTCAAGATCAGA
GGGGTGAACTTCCCATCCAACGGCCCTGTGATGCAGAAGAAAACACTCGGCTGGGAGGCCCACACCGAGA
TGCTGTACCCCGCTGACGGCGGCCTGGAAGGCAGAACCGCGCTGGCCCTGAAGCTCGTGGGCGGGGGCCA
CCTGATCTGCAACTTCAAGACCACATACAGATCCAAGAAACCCGCTAAGAACCTCAAGATGCCCGGCGTC
TACTATGTGGACTACAGACTGGAAAGAATCAAGGAGGCCGACAAAGAGACCTACGTCGAGCAGCACGAGG
TGGCTGTGGCCAGATACTGCGACCTCCCTAGCAAACTGGGGCACAAGCTTAATCGGTACAAGCGGTACAA
GTCCGGACTCAGATCTTTGGCTGCTGCACTTGAACGTATTGAGAAGAACTTTGTCATTACTGACCCAAGA
TTGCCAGATAATCCCATTATATTCGCGTCCGATAGTTTCTTGCAGTTGACAGAATATAGCCGTGAAGAAA
TTTTGGGAAGAAACTGCAGGTTTCTACAAGGTCCTGAAACTGATCGCGCGACAGTGAGAAAAATTAGAGA
TGCCATAGATAACCAAACAGAGGTCACTGTTCAGCTGATTAATTATACAAAGAGTGGTAAAAAGTTCTGG
AACCTCTTTCACTTGCAGCCTATGCGAGATCAGAAGGGAGATGTCCAGTACTTTATTGGGGTTCAGTTGG
ATGGAACTGAGCATGTCCGAGATGCTGCCGAGAGAGAGGCAGTCATGCTGGCGAAGAAAACTGCAGAAGA
GATTGATAAAGCGGTGGATACCTGGGTGTAGTGCGGCCGCGACTCTAGATCATAATCAGCCATACCACAT
TTGTAGAGGTTTTACTTGCTTTAAAAAACCTCCCACACCTCCCCCTGAACCTGAAACATAAAATGAATGC
AATTGTTGTTGTTAACTTGTTTATTGCAGCTTATAATGGTTACAAATAAAGCAATAGCATCACAAATTTC
ACAAATAAAGCATTTTTTTCACTGCATTCTAGTTGTGGTTTGTCCAAACTCATCAATGTATCTTAAGGCG
TAAATTGTAAGCGTTAATATTTTGTTAAAATTCGCGTTAAATTTTTGTTAAATCAGCTCATTTTTTAACC
AATAGGCCGAAATCGGCAAAATCCCTTATAAATCAAAAGAATAGACCGAGATAGGGT
[37 nt withheld, positions 2931-2967]
AAAGAACGTGGACTCCAACGTCAAAGG
[49 nt withheld, positions 2995-3043]
T
[91 nt withheld, positions 3045-3135]
G
[124 nt withheld, positions 3137-3260]
CAGGTGGCACTTTTCGGGGAAATGTGCGCGGAACCCCTATTTGTTTATTTTTCTAAATACATTCAAATAT
GTATCCGCTCATGAGACAATAACCCTGATAAATGCTTCAATAATATTGAAAAAGGAAGAGTCCTGAGGCG
GAAAGAACCAGCTGTGGAATGTGTGTCAGTTAGGGTGTGGAAAGTCCCCAGGCTCCCCAGCAGGCAGAAG
TATGCAAAGCATGCATCTCAATTAGTCAGCAACCAGGTGTGGAAAGTCCCCAGGCTCCCCAGCAGGCAGA
AGTATGCAAAGCATGCATCTCAATTAGTCAGCAACCATAGTCCCGCCCCTAACTCCGCCCATCCCGCCCC
TAACTCCGCCCAGTTCCGCCCATTCTCCGCCCCATGGCTGACTAATTTTTTTTATTTATGCAGAGGCCGA
GGCCGCCTCGGCCTCTGAGCTATTCCAGAAGTAGTGAGGAGGCTTTTTTGGAGGCCTAGGCTTTTGCAAA
GATCGATCAAGAGACAGGATGAGGATCGTTTCGCATGATTGAACAAGATGGATTGCACGCAGGTTCTCCG
GCCGCTTGGGTGGAGAGGCTATTCGGCTATGACTGGGCACAACAGACAATCGGCTGCTCTGATGCCGCCG
TGTTCCGGCTGTCAGCGCAGGGGCGCCCGGTTCTTTTTGTCAAGACCGACCTGTCCGGTGCCCTGAATGA
ACTGCAAGACGAGGCAGCGCGGCTATCGTGGCTGGCCACGACGGGCGTTCCTTGCGCAGCTGTGCTCGAC
GTTGTCACTGAAGCGGGAAGGGACTGGCTGCTATTGGGCGAAGTGCCGGGGCAGGATCTCCTGTCATCTC
ACCTTGCTCCTGCCGAGAAAGTATCCATCATGGCTGATGCAATGCGGCGGCTGCATACGCTTGATCCGGC
TACCTGCCCATTCGACCACCAAGCGAAACATCGCATCGAGCGAGCACGTACTCGGATGGAAGCCGGTCTT
GTCGATCAGGATGATCTGGACGAAGAGCATCAGGGGCTCGCGCCAGCCGAACTGTTCGCCAGGCTCAAGG
CGAGCATGCCCGACGGCGAGGATCTCGTCGTGACCCATGGCGATGCCTGCTTGCCGAATATCATGGTGGA
AAATGGCCGCTTTTCTGGATTCATCGACTGTGGCCGGCTGGGTGTGGCGGACCGCTATCAGGACATAGCG
TTGGCTACCCGTGATATTGCTGAAGAGCTTGGCGGCGAATGGGCTGACCGCTTCCTCGTGCTTTACGGTA
TCGCCGCTCCCGATTCGCAGCGCATCGCCTTCTATCGCCTTCTTGACGAGTTCTTCTGAGCGGGACTCTG
GGGTTCGAAATGACCGACCAAGCGACGCCCAACCTGCCATCACGAGATTTCGATTCCACCGCCGCCTTCT
ATGAAAGGTTGGGCTTCGGAATCGTTTTCCGGGACGCCGGCTGGATGATCCTCCAGCGCGGGGATCTCAT
GCTGGAGTTCTTCGCCCACCCTAGGGGGAGGCTAACTGAAACACGGAAGGAGACAATACCGGAAGGAACC
CGCGCTATGACGGCAATAAAAAGACAGAATAAAACGCACGGTGTTGGGTCGTTTGTTCATAAACGCGGGG
TTCGGTCCCAGGGCTGGCACTCTGTCGATACCCCACCGAGACCCCATTGGGGCCAATACGCCCGCGTTTC
TTCCTTTTCCCCACCCCACCCCCCAAGTTCGGGTGAAGGCCCAGGGCTCGCAGCCAACGTCGGGGCGGCA
GGCCCTGCCATAGCCTCAGGTTACTCATATATACTTTAGATTGATTTAAAACTTCATTTTTAATTTAAAA
GGATCTAGGTGAAGATCCTTTTTGATAATCTCATGACCAAAATCCCTTAACGTGAGTTTTCGTTCCACTG
AGCGTCAGACCCCGTAGAAAAGATCAAAGGATCTTCTTGAGATCCTTTTTTTCTGCGCGTAATCTGCTGC
TTGCAAACAAAAAAACCACCGCTACCAGCGGTGGTTTGTTTGCCGGATCAAGAGCTACCAACTCTTTTTC
CGAAGGTAACTGGCTTCAGCAGAGCGCAGATACCAAATACTGTCCTTCTAGTGTAGCCGTAGTTAGGCCA
CCACTTCAAGAACTCTGTAGCACCGCCTACATACCTCGCTCTGCTAATCCTGTTACCAGTGGCTGCTGCC
AGTGGCGATAAGTCGTGTCTTACCGGGTTGGACTCAAGACGATAGTTACCGGATAAGGCGCAGCGGTCGG
GCTGAACGGGGGGTTCGTGCACACAGCCCAGCTTGGAGCGAACGACCTACACCGAACTGAGATACCTACA
GCGTGAGCTATGAGAAAGCGCCACGCTTCCCGAAGGGAGAAAGGCGGACAGGTATCCGGTAAGCGGCAGG
GTCGGAACAGGAGAGCGCACGAGGGAGCTTCCAGGGGGAAACGCCTGGTATCTTTATAGTCCTGTCGGGT
TTCGCCACCTCTGACTTGAGCGTCGATTTTTGTGATGCTCGTCAGGGGGGCGGAGCCTATGGAAAAACGC
CAGCAACGCGGCCTTTTTACGGTTCCTGGCCTTTTGCTGGCCTTTTGCTCACATGTTCTTTCCTGCGTTA
TCCCCTGATTCTGTGGATAACCGTATTACCGCCATGCAT
