Features (pLannotate 1.2.2; 17 found; start..end, strand, type, name):
     54..357     +  enhancer       CMV enhancer: human cytomegalovirus immediate early enhancer
    358..561     +  promoter       CMV promoter: human cytomegalovirus (CMV) immediate early promoter
    584..627     +  misc_feature   MCS (fragment): multiple cloning site
    694..1335    +  CDS            CD8A (fragment) (sequence partly withheld): CD8A_HUMAN - Also known as MAL. Experimental evidence at protein level: Swiss-Prot protein existence level 1. Integral membrane glycoprotein that plays an essential role in the immune response and serves multiple functions in responses against both external and internal offenses. In T-cells, functions primarily as a coreceptor for MHC class I molecule:peptide complex. The antigens presented by class I peptides are derived from cytosolic proteins while class II derived from extracellular proteins. Interacts simultaneously with the T-cell receptor (TCR) and the MHC class I proteins presented by
   1345..1362    -  promoter       chicken β-actin promoter (fragment): contains a 21-bp deletion relative to the standard chicken β-actin promoter
   1381..2079    +  CDS            TagRFP657: TagRFP657 is a basic (constitutively fluorescent) far red fluorescent protein published in 2010, derived from Entacmaea quadricolor. It has low acid sensitivity.
   2134..2451    +  CDS            miniSOG: miniSOG is a basic (constitutively fluorescent) cyan fluorescent protein published in 2011, derived from Arabidopsis thaliana. It requires the cofactor flavin for fluorescence.
   2564..2647    +  CDS            large T antigen (fragment): large T antigen from SV40 (simian virus 40)
   2670..2791    +  polyA_signal   SV40 poly(A) signal: SV40 polyadenylation signal
   2825..3253    -  rep_origin     f1 ori (sequence partly withheld): f1 bacteriophage origin of replication; arrow indicates direction of (+) strand synthesis
   3280..3384    +  promoter       AmpR promoter: bla
   3386..3743    +  promoter       SV40 promoter: SV40 enhancer and early promoter
   3778..4572    +  CDS            NeoR/KanR: aminoglycoside phosphotransferase from Tn5; aph(3')-II (or nptII); confers resistance to neomycin, kanamycin, and G418 (Geneticin®)
   4593..4745    +  CDS            ble (fragment): BLE_KLEPN - Experimental evidence at protein level: Swiss-Prot protein existence level 1. Binding protein with a strong affinity to the bleomycin family of antibiotics. Binds to CL990; an antimitotic-antibiotic compound. From Klebsiella pneumoniae.
   4804..4851    +  polyA_signal   HSV TK poly(A) signal: herpes simplex virus thymidine kinase polyadenylation signal (Cole and Stacy, 1985)
   4942..4958    -  polyA_signal   bGH poly(A) signal (fragment): bovine growth hormone polyadenylation signal
   5180..5768    +  rep_origin     ori: high-copy-number ColE1/pMB1/pBR322/pUC origin of replication
>Addgene plasmid #100742 | CD8-pTagRFP657-LOVpep (T406A, T407A, I532A) | addgene full sequence | sequence record 194015 | Addgene NGS Result
TAATAGTAATCAATTACGGGGTCATTAGTTCATAGCCCATATATGGAGTTCCGCGTTACATAACTTACGG
TAAATGGCCCGCCTGGCTGACCGCCCAACGACCCCCGCCCATTGACGTCAATAATGACGTATGTTCCCAT
AGTAACGCCAATAGGGACTTTCCATTGACGTCAATGGGTGGAGTATTTACGGTAAACTGCCCACTTGGCA
GTACATCAAGTGTATCATATGCCAAGTACGCCCCCTATTGACGTCAATGACGGTAAATGGCCCGCCTGGC
ATTATGCCCAGTACATGACCTTATGGGACTTTCCTACTTGGCAGTACATCTACGTATTAGTCATCGCTAT
TACCATGGTGATGCGGTTTTGGCAGTACATCAATGGGCGTGGATAGCGGTTTGACTCACGGGGATTTCCA
AGTCTCCACCCCATTGACGTCAATGGGAGTTTGTTTTGGCACCAAAATCAACGGGACTTTCCAAAATGTC
GTAACAACTCCGCCCCATTGACGCAAATGGGCGGTAGGCGTGTACGGTGGGAGGTCTATATAAGCAGAGC
TGGTTTAGTGAACCGTCAGATCCGCTAGCGCTACCGGACTCAGATCTCGAGCTCAAGCTTCGAATTCGGC
GGCTCCCGCGCGCCTCCCCTCGCGCCCGAGCTTCGAGCCAAGCAGCGTCCTGGGGAGCGCGTCATGGCCT
TACCAGTGACCGCCTTGCTCCTGCCGCTGGCCTTGCTGCTCCACGCCGCCAGGCCG
[360 nt withheld, positions 757-1116]
GCGCCGCGACCACCAACACCGGCGCCCACCATCGCGTCGCAGCCCCTGTCCCTGCGCCCAGAGGCGTGCC
GGCCAGCGGCGGGGGGCGCAGTGCACACGAGGGGGCTGGACTTCGCCTGTGATATCTACATCTGGGCGCC
CTTGGCCGGGACTTGTGGAGTCCTTCTCCTGTCACTGGTTATCACCCTTTACTGCAAGCGGCTTAAGCGA
AGAAGGATCCCCGCCGCCGCCGCCGCCGCCGCCGCCGTCAGACCGGTGGCCACCATGAGCGAGCTGATCA
CCGAGAACATGCACATGAAGCTGTACATGGAGGGCACCGTGAACAACCACCACTTCAAGTGCACATCCGA
GGGCGAAGGCAAGCCCTACGAGGGCACCCAGACCCAGAGAATCAAGGTGGTCGAGGGCGGCCCTCTCCCC
TTCGCCTTCGACATCCTGGCTACCAGCTTCATGTACGGCAGTCACACCTTCATCAACCACACCCAGGGCA
TCCCCGACTTCTGGAAGCAGTCCTTCCCTGAGGGCTTCACATGGGAGAGAGTCACCACATACGAAGACGG
GGGCGTGCTGACCGCTACCCAGGACACCAGCCTCCAGGACGGCTGCCTCATCTACAACGTCAAGATCAGA
GGGGTGAACTTCCCATCCAACGGCCCTGTGATGCAGAAGAAAACACTCGGCTGGGAGGCCCACACCGAGA
TGCTGTACCCCGCTGACGGCGGCCTGGAAGGCAGAACCGCGCTGGCCCTGAAGCTCGTGGGCGGGGGCCA
CCTGATCTGCAACTTCAAGACCACATACAGATCCAAGAAACCCGCTAAGAACCTCAAGATGCCCGGCGTC
TACTATGTGGACTACAGACTGGAAAGAATCAAGGAGGCCGACAAAGAGACCTACGTCGAGCAGCACGAGG
TGGCTGTGGCCAGATACTGCGACCTCCCTAGCAAACTGGGGCACAAGCTTAATCGGTACAAGCGGTACAA
GTCCGGACTCAGATCTTTGGCTGCTGCACTTGAACGTATTGAGAAGAACTTTGTCATTACTGACCCAAGA
TTGCCAGATAATCCCATTATATTCGCGTCCGATAGTTTCTTGCAGTTGACAGAATATAGCCGTGAAGAAA
TTTTGGGAAGAAACTGCAGGTTTCTACAAGGTCCTGAAACTGATCGCGCGACAGTGAGAAAAATTAGAGA
TGCCATAGATAACCAAACAGAGGTCACTGTTCAGCTGATTAATTATACAAAGAGTGGTAAAAAGTTCTGG
AACCTCTTTCACTTGCAGCCTATGCGAGATCAGAAGGGAGATGTCCAGTACTTTATTGGGGTTCAGTTGG
ATGGAACTGAGCATGTCCGAGATGCTGCCGAGAGAGAGGCAGTCATGCTGGCGAAGAAAACTGCAGAAGA
GATTGATAAAGCGGTGGATACCTGGGTGTAGTGCGGCCGCGACTCTAGATCATAATCAGCCATACCACAT
TTGTAGAGGTTTTACTTGCTTTAAAAAACCTCCCACACCTCCCCCTGAACCTGAAACATAAAATGAATGC
AATTGTTGTTGTTAACTTGTTTATTGCAGCTTATAATGGTTACAAATAAAGCAATAGCATCACAAATTTC
ACAAATAAAGCATTTTTTTCACTGCATTCTAGTTGTGGTTTGTCCAAACTCATCAATGTATCTTAAGGCG
TAAATTGTAAGCGTTAATATTTTGTTAAAATTCGCGTTAAATTTTTGTTAAATCAGCTCATTTTTTAACC
AATAGGCCGAAATCGGCAAAATCCCTTATAAATCAAAAGAATAGACCGAGATAGGGT
[37 nt withheld, positions 2924-2960]
AAAGAACGTGGACTCCAACGTCAAAGG
[49 nt withheld, positions 2988-3036]
T
[91 nt withheld, positions 3038-3128]
G
[124 nt withheld, positions 3130-3253]
CAGGTGGCACTTTTCGGGGAAATGTGCGCGGAACCCCTATTTGTTTATTTTTCTAAATACATTCAAATAT
GTATCCGCTCATGAGACAATAACCCTGATAAATGCTTCAATAATATTGAAAAAGGAAGAGTCCTGAGGCG
GAAAGAACCAGCTGTGGAATGTGTGTCAGTTAGGGTGTGGAAAGTCCCCAGGCTCCCCAGCAGGCAGAAG
TATGCAAAGCATGCATCTCAATTAGTCAGCAACCAGGTGTGGAAAGTCCCCAGGCTCCCCAGCAGGCAGA
AGTATGCAAAGCATGCATCTCAATTAGTCAGCAACCATAGTCCCGCCCCTAACTCCGCCCATCCCGCCCC
TAACTCCGCCCAGTTCCGCCCATTCTCCGCCCCATGGCTGACTAATTTTTTTTATTTATGCAGAGGCCGA
GGCCGCCTCGGCCTCTGAGCTATTCCAGAAGTAGTGAGGAGGCTTTTTTGGAGGCCTAGGCTTTTGCAAA
GATCGATCAAGAGACAGGATGAGGATCGTTTCGCATGATTGAACAAGATGGATTGCACGCAGGTTCTCCG
GCCGCTTGGGTGGAGAGGCTATTCGGCTATGACTGGGCACAACAGACAATCGGCTGCTCTGATGCCGCCG
TGTTCCGGCTGTCAGCGCAGGGGCGCCCGGTTCTTTTTGTCAAGACCGACCTGTCCGGTGCCCTGAATGA
ACTGCAAGACGAGGCAGCGCGGCTATCGTGGCTGGCCACGACGGGCGTTCCTTGCGCAGCTGTGCTCGAC
GTTGTCACTGAAGCGGGAAGGGACTGGCTGCTATTGGGCGAAGTGCCGGGGCAGGATCTCCTGTCATCTC
ACCTTGCTCCTGCCGAGAAAGTATCCATCATGGCTGATGCAATGCGGCGGCTGCATACGCTTGATCCGGC
TACCTGCCCATTCGACCACCAAGCGAAACATCGCATCGAGCGAGCACGTACTCGGATGGAAGCCGGTCTT
GTCGATCAGGATGATCTGGACGAAGAGCATCAGGGGCTCGCGCCAGCCGAACTGTTCGCCAGGCTCAAGG
CGAGCATGCCCGACGGCGAGGATCTCGTCGTGACCCATGGCGATGCCTGCTTGCCGAATATCATGGTGGA
AAATGGCCGCTTTTCTGGATTCATCGACTGTGGCCGGCTGGGTGTGGCGGACCGCTATCAGGACATAGCG
TTGGCTACCCGTGATATTGCTGAAGAGCTTGGCGGCGAATGGGCTGACCGCTTCCTCGTGCTTTACGGTA
TCGCCGCTCCCGATTCGCAGCGCATCGCCTTCTATCGCCTTCTTGACGAGTTCTTCTGAGCGGGACTCTG
GGGTTCGAAATGACCGACCAAGCGACGCCCAACCTGCCATCACGAGATTTCGATTCCACCGCCGCCTTCT
ATGAAAGGTTGGGCTTCGGAATCGTTTTCCGGGACGCCGGCTGGATGATCCTCCAGCGCGGGGATCTCAT
GCTGGAGTTCTTCGCCCACCCTAGGGGGAGGCTAACTGAAACACGGAAGGAGACAATACCGGAAGGAACC
CGCGCTATGACGGCAATAAAAAGACAGAATAAAACGCACGGTGTTGGGTCGTTTGTTCATAAACGCGGGG
TTCGGTCCCAGGGCTGGCACTCTGTCGATACCCCACCGAGACCCCATTGGGGCCAATACGCCCGCGTTTC
TTCCTTTTCCCCACCCCACCCCCCAAGTTCGGGTGAAGGCCCAGGGCTCGCAGCCAACGTCGGGGCGGCA
GGCCCTGCCATAGCCTCAGGTTACTCATATATACTTTAGATTGATTTAAAACTTCATTTTTAATTTAAAA
GGATCTAGGTGAAGATCCTTTTTGATAATCTCATGACCAAAATCCCTTAACGTGAGTTTTCGTTCCACTG
AGCGTCAGACCCCGTAGAAAAGATCAAAGGATCTTCTTGAGATCCTTTTTTTCTGCGCGTAATCTGCTGC
TTGCAAACAAAAAAACCACCGCTACCAGCGGTGGTTTGTTTGCCGGATCAAGAGCTACCAACTCTTTTTC
CGAAGGTAACTGGCTTCAGCAGAGCGCAGATACCAAATACTGTTCTTCTAGTGTAGCCGTAGTTAGGCCA
CCACTTCAAGAACTCTGTAGCACCGCCTACATACCTCGCTCTGCTAATCCTGTTACCAGTGGCTGCTGCC
AGTGGCGATAAGTCGTGTCTTACCGGGTTGGACTCAAGACGATAGTTACCGGATAAGGCGCAGCGGTCGG
GCTGAACGGGGGGTTCGTGCACACAGCCCAGCTTGGAGCGAACGACCTACACCGAACTGAGATACCTACA
GCGTGAGCTATGAGAAAGCGCCACGCTTCCCGAAGGGAGAAAGGCGGACAGGTATCCGGTAAGCGGCAGG
GTCGGAACAGGAGAGCGCACGAGGGAGCTTCCAGGGGGAAACGCCTGGTATCTTTATAGTCCTGTCGGGT
TTCGCCACCTCTGACTTGAGCGTCGATTTTTGTGATGCTCGTCAGGGGGGCGGAGCCTATGGAAAAACGC
CAGCAACGCGGCCTTTTTACGGTTCCTGGCCTTTTGCTGGCCTTTTGCTCACATGTTCTTTCCTGCGTTA
TCCCCTGATTCTGTGGATAACCGTATTACCGCCATGCATTAGTTAT
